Addgene plasmid #242581: pEF1a-EGFP-hs-miR-126 (JDW 1415)
Purpose: An EF1a driven expression vector containing an EGFP fused to the human microRNA 126.
Depositing lab: Joshua Wythe. Depositing organization: University of Virginia. Publication: MultiSite Assembly of Gateway Induced Clones (MAGIC): a flexible cloning toolbox for use in vertebrate model systems. Gillespie WB 3rd, Zhang Y, Ruiz OE, Cerda J 3rd, Ortiz-Guzman J, Sherman M, Turner WD, Largoza G, Mosser LE, Fujimoto E, Chien CB, Kwan KM, Arenkiel BR, Devine WP, Wythe JD. Development. 2025 Nov 15;152(22):dev204308. doi: 10.1242/dev.204308. Epub 2025 Nov 13. PubMed 41230856.
Backbone
  Vector backbone: pEF-DEST51
  Vector type: Mammalian Expression
Growth in bacteria
  Bacterial resistance: Ampicillin, 100 μg/mL
  Growth temperature: 37°C
  Growth strain: NEB Stable
  Copy number: High Copy
Gene/Insert
  Gene/Insert name: EGFP with an intron containing hs-miR-126
  Species: H. sapiens (human)
  Entrez Gene: MIR126 (a.k.a. MIRN126, miRNA126, mir-126)
  Promoter: human EF1a
  Cloning method: Gateway Cloning
Terms and licenses: Academic/Nonprofit Terms; Industry Terms: Not Available to Industry
Depositor comments: Please visit https://doi.org/10.1101/2024.07.13.603267 for bioRxiv preprint.
How to cite: pEF1a-EGFP-hs-miR-126 (JDW 1415) was a gift from Joshua Wythe (Addgene plasmid # 242581 ; http://n2t.net/addgene:242581 ; RRID:Addgene_242581)
