[The description below was written by a language model from this plasmid's Addgene catalogue record and pLannotate feature annotations shown in this document.]
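Description:
pEF1a-EGFP-hs-miR-126 (JDW 1415) is a 7.4 kb mammalian expression plasmid built by Gateway recombination into the pEF-DEST51 destination backbone. It is propagated in E. coli as a high-copy plasmid through a ColE1/pUC-type origin with ampicillin selection (β-lactamase under its own promoter). It also carries an f1 origin for single-stranded DNA production. For selection in mammalian cells, the backbone provides a blasticidin S deaminase gene driven by the SV40 early promoter, with an EM7 bacterial promoter immediately upstream and an SV40 polyadenylation signal downstream. Several short annotated fragments (CMV enhancer, small t antigen, bleomycin-resistance and lacI pieces) appear to be backbone remnants or partial matches rather than functional units.

The payload sits between attB1 and attB2 sites, downstream of the strong constitutive human EF-1α promoter and a T7 promoter. It consists of an EGFP coding sequence split into two annotated fragments by an intervening segment of roughly 770 bp that contains the human mir-126 hairpin. This matches the catalogue description of EGFP with an intron harbouring hs-miR-126. In this design a single EF-1α transcript should yield both products: splicing removes the intron to restore the EGFP reading frame, and the excised intronic sequence can be processed into mature miR-126. Green fluorescence therefore marks the cells expressing the microRNA. A V5 epitope tag from the backbone lies after attB2, but the record does not indicate whether it is in frame with EGFP. Transcription ends at a bovine growth hormone polyadenylation signal. The plasmid comes from a modular Gateway cloning toolbox for vertebrate model systems and suits constitutive, fluorescently traceable miR-126 overexpression in transfected mammalian cells.
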