Features (pLannotate 1.2.2; 28 found; start..end, strand, type, name):
    150..202     -  misc_feature   bom (fragment): basis of mobility region from pBR322
    357..375     +  enhancer       CMV enhancer (fragment): human cytomegalovirus immediate early enhancer
    400..466     +  CDS            small t antigen (fragment): SV40 (simian virus 40) small t antigen
    473..1651    +  promoter       EF-1α promoter: strong constitutive promoter for human elongation factor EF-1α
   1668..1686    +  promoter       T7 promoter: promoter for bacteriophage T7 RNA polymerase
   1719..1739    +  protein_bind   attB1: mutant version of attB; core recombination site for the Gateway® BP reaction BP Clonase™
   1743..1765    +  misc_feature   MCS (fragment): multiple cloning site
   1780..2272    +  CDS            EGFP (fragment): the original enhanced GFP (Yang et al., 1996) mammalian codon-optimized
   2532..2604    +  ncRNA          mir-126: Accession: RF00701 - microRNA mir-126
   3047..3279    +  CDS            EGFP (fragment): the original enhanced GFP (Yang et al., 1996) mammalian codon-optimized
   3312..3332    -  protein_bind   attB2: mutant version of attB; core recombination site for the Gateway® BP reaction BP Clonase™
   3359..3400    +  CDS            V5 tag: epitope tag from simian virus 5
   3456..3680    +  polyA_signal   bGH poly(A) signal: bovine growth hormone polyadenylation signal
   3684..3705    +  promoter       SV40 promoter (fragment): SV40 enhancer and early promoter
   3726..4154    +  rep_origin     f1 ori (sequence partly withheld): f1 bacteriophage origin of replication; arrow indicates direction of (+) strand synthesis
   4168..4497    +  promoter       SV40 promoter: SV40 enhancer and early promoter
   4545..4592    +  promoter       EM7 promoter: synthetic bacterial promoter&nbsp
   4611..5009    +  CDS            BSD: blasticidin S deaminase; Aspergillus terreus BSD; confers resistance to blasticidin
   5010..5037    +  CDS            BleoR (fragment): antibiotic-binding protein; Sh ble from Streptoalloteichus hindustanus; confers resistance to bleomycin, phleomycin, and Zeocin™
   5047..5172    +  CDS            ble (fragment): BLE_KLEPN - Experimental evidence at protein level: Swiss-Prot protein existence level 1. Binding protein with a strong affinity to the bleomycin family of antibiotics. Binds to CL990; an antimitotic-antibiotic compound. From Klebsiella pneumoniae.
   5167..5288    +  polyA_signal   SV40 poly(A) signal: SV40 polyadenylation signal
   5361..5377    -  protein_bind   lac operator: The lac repressor binds to the lac operator to inhibit transcription in E. coli. This inhibition can be relieved by adding lactose or isopropyl-β-D-thiogalactopyranoside (IPTG). lac repressor encoded by lacI
   5385..5415    -  promoter       lac promoter: promoter for the E. coli lac operon
   5430..5451    -  protein_bind   CAP binding site: CAP binding activates transcription in the presence of cAMP. E. coli catabolite activator protein
   5464..5556    -  CDS            lacI (fragment): lac repressor; lacI; The lac repressor binds to the lac operator to inhibit transcription in E. coli. This inhibition can be relieved by adding lactose or isopropyl-β-D-thiogalactopyranoside (IPTG).
   5728..6316    -  rep_origin     ori: high-copy-number ColE1/pMB1/pBR322/pUC origin of replication
   6487..7347    -  CDS            AmpR: β-lactamase; bla; confers resistance to ampicillin, carbenicillin, and related antibiotics
   7348..91      -  promoter       AmpR promoter (across the origin): bla
>Addgene plasmid #242581 | pEF1a-EGFP-hs-miR-126 (JDW 1415) | addgene full sequence | sequence record 485809 | Addgene NGS Result
AATATTATTGAAGCATTTATCAGGGTTATTGTCTCATGAGCGGATACATATTTGAATGTATTTAGAAAAA
TAAACAAATAGGGGTTCCGCGCACATTTCCCCGAAAAGTGCCACCTGACGTCGACGGATCGGGAGATCTC
CCGATCCCCTATGGTGCACTCTCAGTACAATCTGCTCTGATGCCGCATAGTTAAGCCAGTATCTGCTCCC
TGCTTGTGTGTTGGAGGTCGCTGAGTAGTGCGCGAGCAAAATTTAAGCTACAACAAGGCAAGGCTTGACC
GACAATTGCATGAAGAATCTGCTTAGGGTTAGGCGTTTTGCGCTGCTTCGCGATGTACGGGCCAGATATA
CGCGTTGACATTGATTATTGACTAGGCTTTTGCAAAAAGCTTTGCAAAGATGGATAAAGTTTTAAACAGA
GAGGAATCTTTGCAGCTAATGGACCTTCTAGGTCTTGAAAGGAGTGGGAATTGGCTCCGGTGCCCGTCAG
TGGGCAGAGCGCACATCGCCCACAGTCCCCGAGAAGTTGGGGGGAGGGGTCGGCAATTGAACCGGTGCCT
AGAGAAGGTGGCGCGGGGTAAACTGGGAAAGTGATGTCGTGTACTGGCTCCGCCTTTTTCCCGAGGGTGG
GGGAGAACCGTATATAAGTGCAGTAGTCGCCGTGAACGTTCTTTTTCGCAACGGGTTTGCCGCCAGAACA
CAGGTAAGTGCCGTGTGTGGTTCCCGCGGGCCTGGCCTCTTTACGGGTTATGGCCCTTGCGTGCCTTGAA
TTACTTCCACCTGGCTGCAGTACGTGATTCTTGATCCCGAGCTTCGGGTTGGAAGTGGGTGGGAGAGTTC
GAGGCCTTGCGCTTAAGGAGCCCCTTCGCCTCGTGCTTGAGTTGAGGCCTGGCCTGGGCGCTGGGGCCGC
CGCGTGCGAATCTGGTGGCACCTTCGCGCCTGTCTCGCTGCTTTCGATAAGTCTCTAGCCATTTAAAATT
TTTGATGACCTGCTGCGACGCTTTTTTTCTGGCAAGATAGTCTTGTAAATGCGGGCCAAGATCTGCACAC
TGGTATTTCGGTTTTTGGGGCCGCGGGCGGCGACGGGGCCCGTGCGTCCCAGCGCACATGTTCGGCGAGG
CGGGGCCTGCGAGCGCGGCCACCGAGAATCGGACGGGGGTAGTCTCAAGCTGGCCGGCCTGCTCTGGTGC
CTGGCCTCGCGCCGCCGTGTATCGCCCCGCCCTGGGCGGCAAGGCTGGCCCGGTCGGCACCAGTTGCGTG
AGCGGAAAGATGGCCGCTTCCCGGCCCTGCTGCAGGGAGCTCAAAATGGAGGACGCGGCGCTCGGGAGAG
CGGGCGGGTGAGTCACCCACACAAAGGAAAAGGGCCTTTCCGTCCTCAGCCGTCGCTTCATGTGACTCCA
CGGAGTACCGGGCGCCGTCCAGGCACCTCGATTAGTTCTCGAGCTTTTGGAGTACGTCGTCTTTAGGTTG
GGGGGAGGGGTTTTATGCGATGGAGTTTCCCCACACTGAGTGGGTGGAGACTGAAGTTAGGCCAGCTTGG
CACTTGATGTAATTCTCCTTGGAATTTGCCCTTTTTGAGTTTGGATCTTGGTTCATTCTCAAGCCTCAGA
CAGTGGTTCAAAGTTTTTTTCTTCCATTTCAGGTGTCGTGAGGAATTAGCTTGGTACTAATACGACTCAC
TATAGGGAGACCCAAGCTGGCTAGGTAAGCTTGATCAACAAGTTTGTACAAAAAAGCAGGCAGCTAGCGC
TACCGGACTCAGATCCACCGGTCGCCACCATGGTGAGCAAGGGCGAGGAGCTGTTCACCGGGGTGGTGCC
CATCCTGGTCGAGCTGGACGGCGACGTAAACGGCCACAAGTTCAGCGTGTCCGGCGAGGGCGAGGGCGAT
GCCACCTACGGCAAGCTGACCCTGAAGTTCATCTGCACCACCGGCAAGCTGCCCGTGCCCTGGCCCACCC
TCGTGACCACCCTGACCTACGGCGTGCAGTGCTTCAGCCGCTACCCCGACCACATGAAGCAGCACGACTT
CTTCAAGTCCGCCATGCCCGAAGGCTACGTCCAGGAGCGCACCATCTTCTTCAAGGACGACGGCAACTAC
AAGACCCGCGCCGAGGTGAAGTTCGAGGGCGACACCCTGGTGAACCGCATCGAGCTGAAGGGCATCGACT
TCAAGGAGGACGGCAACATCCTGGGGCACAAGCTGGAGTACAACTACAACAGCCACAACGTCTATATCAT
GGCCGACAAGCAGAAGAACGGCATCAAGGTGAGTGGATCGGGTACCGAATTCGCCCTTAGTGGACATTGC
CGTGTGGCTGTTAGGCATGGTGGGGGGCACTGGAATCTGGGCGGAAGGCGGTGGGGACTCCCTCTCCAGG
GAGGGAGGATGGGGAGGGAGGATAGGTGGGTTCCCGAGAACTGGGGGCAGGTTGCCCGGAGCCTCATATC
AGCCAAGAAGGCAGAAGTGCCCCGTCCCGGGGTCCTGTCTGCATCCAGCGCAGCATTCTGGAAGACGCCA
CGCCTCCGCTGGCGACGGGACATTATTACTTTTGGTACGCGCTGCGACACTTCAAACTCGTACCGTGAGT
AATAATGCGCCGTCCACGGCACCGCATCGAAAACGCCGCTGAGACCTCAGCCTTGACCTCCCTCAGCGTG
GCCGGGACCCTGAGCCTCTGCGCAGAGCCACCCGCCCCGACGTACTTAGGCGGCATAGCCCTGAGACCTC
TGGCCAGCGCCAGGCAGGCAGCGGGGGCGGCAGAGGCCTGGGCCTGAGTCTTCTGGCTCTGCCTCTCCAA
GGGCGAATTCCATGATCAGACCCGCCTAAGGCTAGCGGGGCCCATGATCATCCCGGGGATCCTGCAGATG
CAGTCAGATTTCTGAACTGTCTCAGCAAATGGTAAGTAACTTAGAGCTAGTAATTAATAACCTGTCCTTT
GATTTCTGATTCAGCCAAGAATGGCCATATTTGGGAAAGGCAGATCTGGAGAGTAACCACGTTTTCATGC
AGTCTAGACTGTTAACGCAGTGTTTCTCTAACTCTCAGGTGAACTTCAAGATCCGCCACAACATCGAGGA
CGGCAGCGTGCAGCTCGCCGACCACTACCAGCAGAACACCCCCATCGGCGACGGCCCCGTGCTGCTGCCC
GACAACCACTACCTGAGCACCCAGTCCGCCCTGAGCAAAGACCCCAACGAGAAGCGCGATCACATGGTCC
TGCTGGAGTTCGTGACCGCCGCCGGGATCACTCTCGGCATGGACGAGCTGTACAAGTAAAGCGGCCGCGA
CTCTAGACGCGTACTAGTGCCCAGCTTTCTTGTACAAAGTGGTTGATCTAGAGGGCCCGCGGTTCGAAGG
TAAGCCTATCCCTAACCCTCTCCTCGGTCTCGATTCTACGCGTACCGGTCATCATCACCATCACCATTGA
GTTTAAACCCGCTGATCAGCCTCGACTGTGCCTTCTAGTTGCCAGCCATCTGTTGTTTGCCCCTCCCCCG
TGCCTTCCTTGACCCTGGAAGGTGCCACTCCCACTGTCCTTTCCTAATAAAATGAGGAAATTGCATCGCA
TTGTCTGAGTAGGTGTCATTCTATTCTGGGGGGTGGGGTGGGGCAGGACAGCAAGGGGGAGGATTGGGAA
GACAATAGCAGGCATGCTGGGGATGCGGTGGGCTCTATGGCTTCTGAGGCGGAAAGAACCAGCTGGGGCT
CTAGGGGGTATCCCC
[124 nt withheld, positions 3726-3849]
C
[91 nt withheld, positions 3851-3941]
A
[49 nt withheld, positions 3943-3991]
CCTTTGACGTTGGAGTCCACGTTCTTT
[37 nt withheld, positions 4019-4055]
ACCCTATCTCGGTCTATTCTTTTGATTTATAAGGGATTTTGCCGATTTCGGCCTATTGGTTAAAAAATGA
GCTGATTTAACAAAAATTTAACGCGAATTAATTCTGTGGAATGTGTGTCAGTTAGGGTGTGGAAAGTCCC
CAGGCTCCCCAGCAGGCAGAAGTATGCAAAGCATGCATCTCAATTAGTCAGCAACCAGGTGTGGAAAGTC
CCCAGGCTCCCCAGCAGGCAGAAGTATGCAAAGCATGCATCTCAATTAGTCAGCAACCATAGTCCCGCCC
CTAACTCCGCCCATCCCGCCCCTAACTCCGCCCAGTTCCGCCCATTCTCCGCCCCATGGCTGACTAATTT
TTTTTATTTATGCAGAGGCCGAGGCCGCCTCTGCCTCTGAGCTATTCCAGAAGTAGTGAGGAGGCTTTTT
TGGAGGCCTAGGCTTTTGCAAAAAGCTCCCGGGAGCTTGTATATCCATTTTCGGATCTGATCAGCACGTG
TTGACAATTAATCATCGGCATAGTATATCGGCATAGTATAATACGACAAGGTGAGGAACTAAACCATGGC
CAAGCCTTTGTCTCAAGAAGAATCCACCCTCATTGAAAGAGCAACGGCTACAATCAACAGCATCCCCATC
TCTGAAGACTACAGCGTCGCCAGCGCAGCTCTCTCTAGCGACGGCCGCATCTTCACTGGTGTCAATGTAT
ATCATTTTACTGGGGGACCTTGTGCAGAACTCGTGGTGCTGGGCACTGCTGCTGCTGCGGCAGCTGGCAA
CCTGACTTGTATCGTCGCGATCGGAAATGAGAACAGGGGCATCTTGAGCCCCTGCGGACGGTGCCGACAG
GTGCTTCTCGATCTGCATCCTGGGATCAAAGCCATAGTGAAGGACAGTGATGGACAGCCGACGGCAGTTG
GGATTCGTGAATTGCTGCCCTCTGGTTATGTGTGGGAGGGCTAAGCACTTCGTGGCCGAGGAGCAGGACT
GACACGTGCTACGAGATTTCGATTCCACCGCCGCCTTCTATGAAAGGTTGGGCTTCGGAATCGTTTTCCG
GGACGCCGGCTGGATGATCCTCCAGCGCGGGGATCTCATGCTGGAGTTCTTCGCCCACCCCAACTTGTTT
ATTGCAGCTTATAATGGTTACAAATAAAGCAATAGCATCACAAATTTCACAAATAAAGCATTTTTTTCAC
TGCATTCTAGTTGTGGTTTGTCCAAACTCATCAATGTATCTTATCATGTCTGTATACCGTCGACCTCTAG
CTAGAGCTTGGCGTAATCATGGTCATAGCTGTTTCCTGTGTGAAATTGTTATCCGCTCACAATTCCACAC
AACATACGAGCCGGAAGCATAAAGTGTAAAGCCTGGGGTGCCTAATGAGTGAGCTAACTCACATTAATTG
CGTTGCGCTCACTGCCCGCTTTCCAGTCGGGAAACCTGTCGTGCCAGCTGCATTAATGAATCGGCCAACG
CGCGGGGAGAGGCGGTTTGCGTATTGGGCGCTCTTCCGCTTCCTCGCTCACTGACTCGCTGCGCTCGGTC
GTTCGGCTGCGGCGAGCGGTATCAGCTCACTCAAAGGCGGTAATACGGTTATCCACAGAATCAGGGGATA
ACGCAGGAAAGAACATGTGAGCAAAAGGCCAGGAACCGTAAAAAGGCCGCGTTGCTGGCGTTTTTCCATA
GGCTCCGCCCCCCTGACGAGCATCACAAAAATCGACGCTCAAGTCAGAGGTGGCGAAACCCGACAGGACT
ATAAAGATACCAGGCGTTTCCCCCTGGAAGCTCCCTCGTGCGCTCTCCTGTTCCGACCCTGCCGCTTACC
GGATACCTGTCCGCCTTTCTCCCTTCGGGAAGCGTGGCGCTTTCTCATAGCTCACGCTGTAGGTATCTCA
GTTCGGTGTAGGTCGTTCGCTCCAAGCTGGGCTGTGTGCACGAACCCCCCGTTCAGCCCGACCGCTGCGC
CTTATCCGGTAACTATCGTCTTGAGTCCAACCCGGTAAGACACGACTTATCGCCACTGGCAGCAGCCACT
GGTAACAGGATTAGCAGAGCGAGGTATGTAGGCGGTGCTACAGAGTTCTTGAAGTGGTGGCCTAACTACG
GCTACACTAGAAGAACAGTATTTGGTATCTGCGCTCTGCTGAAGCCAGTTACCTTCGGAAAAAGAGTTGG
TAGCTCTTGATCCGGCAAACAAACCACCGCTGGTAGCGGTGGTTTTTTTGTTTGCAAGCAGCAGATTACG
CGCAGAAAAAAAGGATCTCAAGAAGATCCTTTGATCTTTTCTACGGGGTCTGACGCTCAGTGGAACGAAA
ACTCACGTTAAGGGATTTTGGTCATGAGATTATCAAAAAGGATCTTCACCTAGATCCTTTTAAATTAAAA
ATGAAGTTTTAAATCAATCTAAAGTATATATGAGTAAACTTGGTCTGACAGTTACCAATGCTTAATCAGT
GAGGCACCTATCTCAGCGATCTGTCTATTTCGTTCATCCATAGTTGCCTGACTCCCCGTCGTGTAGATAA
CTACGATACGGGAGGGCTTACCATCTGGCCCCAGTGCTGCAATGATACCGCGAGACCCACGCTCACCGGC
TCCAGATTTATCAGCAATAAACCAGCCAGCCGGAAGGGCCGAGCGCAGAAGTGGTCCTGCAACTTTATCC
GCCTCCATCCAGTCTATTAATTGTTGCCGGGAAGCTAGAGTAAGTAGTTCGCCAGTTAATAGTTTGCGCA
ACGTTGTTGCCATTGCTACAGGCATCGTGGTGTCACGCTCGTCGTTTGGTATGGCTTCATTCAGCTCCGG
TTCCCAACGATCAAGGCGAGTTACATGATCCCCCATGTTGTGCAAAAAAGCGGTTAGCTCCTTCGGTCCT
CCGATCGTTGTCAGAAGTAAGTTGGCCGCAGTGTTATCACTCATGGTTATGGCAGCACTGCATAATTCTC
TTACTGTCATGCCATCCGTAAGATGCTTTTCTGTGACTGGTGAGTACTCAACCAAGTCATTCTGAGAATA
GTGTATGCGGCGACCGAGTTGCTCTTGCCCGGCGTCAATACGGGATAATACCGCGCCACATAGCAGAACT
TTAAAAGTGCTCATCATTGGAAAACGTTCTTCGGGGCGAAAACTCTCAAGGATCTTACCGCTGTTGAGAT
CCAGTTCGATGTAACCCACTCGTGCACCCAACTGATCTTCAGCATCTTTTACTTTCACCAGCGTTTCTGG
GTGAGCAAAAACAGGAAGGCAAAATGCCGCAAAAAAGGGAATAAGGGCGACACGGAAATGTTGAATACTC
ATACTCTTCCTTTTTC
